Addgene plasmid #82424: pMCh-1478
Purpose: Plasmid for expression of GST-tagged Nematostella vectensis GW182 in mammalian cells
Depositing lab: Marina Chekulaeva. Depositing organization: Max-Delbrueck-Centrum fuer Molekulare Medizin (MDC). Publication: Conservation of miRNA-mediated silencing mechanisms across 600 million years of animal evolution. Mauri M, Kirchner M, Aharoni R, Ciolli Mattioli C, van den Bruck D, Gutkovitch N, Modepalli V, Selbach M, Moran Y, Chekulaeva M. Nucleic Acids Res. 2016 Sep 6. pii: gkw792. 10.1093/nar/gkw792 PubMed 27604873.
Backbone
  Vector backbone: pEBG
  Backbone manufacturer: Addgene 22227
  Backbone size w/o insert (bp): 5967
  Total vector size (bp): 11074
  Vector type: Mammalian Expression
Growth in bacteria
  Bacterial resistance: Ampicillin, 100 μg/mL
  Growth temperature: 37°C
  Growth strain: DH5alpha
  Copy number: High Copy
Gene/Insert
  Gene/Insert name: nvGW182
  Species: Nematostella vectensis
  Insert size (bp): 5107
  Promoter: EF1A
  Tag / fusion protein: GST (N terminal on backbone)
  Cloning method: Restriction Enzyme; 5′ cloning site SbfI (not destroyed); 3′ cloning site NotI (not destroyed)
  Sequencing primers: 5′ atagcatggcctttgcaggg; 3′ ACAGGGATTTCTTGTCTCCCAC
Terms and licenses: Academic/Nonprofit Terms; Industry Terms: Not Available to Industry
How to cite: pMCh-1478 was a gift from Marina Chekulaeva (Addgene plasmid # 82424 ; http://n2t.net/addgene:82424 ; RRID:Addgene_82424)
