[The description below was written by a language model from this plasmid's Addgene catalogue record and pLannotate feature annotations shown in this document.]
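Description:
pMCh-1478 is a mammalian expression plasmid built on the pEBG backbone, designed to produce the Nematostella vectensis (starlet sea anemone) GW182 protein as an N-terminal GST fusion. It is maintained in E. coli through a high-copy ColE1/pUC-type origin and selected with ampicillin via the β-lactamase gene and its native promoter. The backbone also carries an M13 phage origin and assorted cloning-vector remnants: fragments of lacZα, lacI, bom and rop, plus a CAP site, lac promoter and operator. No mammalian selection marker is annotated or recorded.

Expression is driven by the strong constitutive human EF-1α promoter, which lies just downstream of an SV40 early promoter segment and a short small t antigen fragment. It is followed directly by the Schistosoma japonicum glutathione S-transferase coding sequence supplied by the backbone. The roughly 5.1 kb nvGW182 insert was cloned between SbfI and NotI sites, both retained, so that it continues from GST. The automated feature table does not annotate the insert as such. The region between GST and the 3′ end is essentially unlabelled apart from a short hit to human DNAJB3 near its start, which is probably a similarity match within the insert region rather than a separate element. A G-CSF stem-loop destabilising element is annotated near the end of the sequence, downstream of the insert, presumably as part of the backbone's 3′ region.

GW182 proteins are the Argonaute-associated effectors of miRNA-mediated repression. The GST tag allows glutathione-based pulldown of the cnidarian protein from transfected mammalian cells. This fits the associated study of how miRNA silencing mechanisms are conserved across animal evolution.
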