Features (pLannotate 1.2.2; 20 found; start..end, strand, type, name):
    510..667     +  CDS            lacZα (fragment): LacZα fragment of β-galactosidase; lacZ fragment
    673..722     -  misc_feature   bom (fragment): basis of mobility region from pBR322
    723..748     -  rep_origin     M13 ori (fragment): M13 bacteriophage origin of replication; arrow indicates direction of (+) strand synthesis
    747..797     -  CDS            lacI (fragment): lac repressor; lacI; The lac repressor binds to the lac operator to inhibit transcription in E. coli. This inhibition can be relieved by adding lactose or isopropyl-β-D-thiogalactopyranoside (IPTG).
    798..1178    -  rep_origin     M13 ori (sequence partly withheld): M13 bacteriophage origin of replication; arrow indicates direction of (+) strand synthesis
   1200..1248    -  misc_feature   bom (fragment) (sequence partly withheld): basis of mobility region from pBR322
   1350..1385    -  CDS            rop (fragment): Rop protein, which maintains plasmids at low copy number; rop
   1480..1584    +  promoter       AmpR promoter: bla
   1585..2445    +  CDS            AmpR: β-lactamase; bla; confers resistance to ampicillin, carbenicillin, and related antibiotics
   2616..3204    +  rep_origin     ori: high-copy-number ColE1/pMB1/pBR322/pUC origin of replication
   3387..3479    +  CDS            lacI (fragment): lac repressor; lacI; The lac repressor binds to the lac operator to inhibit transcription in E. coli. This inhibition can be relieved by adding lactose or isopropyl-β-D-thiogalactopyranoside (IPTG).
   3492..3513    +  protein_bind   CAP binding site: CAP binding activates transcription in the presence of cAMP. E. coli catabolite activator protein
   3528..3558    +  promoter       lac promoter: promoter for the E. coli lac operon
   3562..3584    +  protein_bind   lac operator (fragment): The lac repressor binds to the lac operator to inhibit transcription in E. coli. This inhibition can be relieved by adding lactose or isopropyl-β-D-thiogalactopyranoside (IPTG). lac repressor encoded by lacI
   3635..3845    +  promoter       SV40 promoter: SV40 early promoter
   3867..3936    +  CDS            small t antigen (fragment): SV40 (simian virus 40) small t antigen
   3942..5120    +  promoter       EF-1α promoter: strong constitutive promoter for human elongation factor EF-1α
   5176..5826    +  CDS            GST: glutathione S-transferase from Schistosoma japonicum
   5913..6038    +  CDS            DNAJB3 (fragment): DNJB3_HUMAN - Also known as HCG3. Experimental evidence at protein level: Swiss-Prot protein existence level 1. May operate as a co-chaperone of the male germ cell- and haploid stage-specific Hsp70 proteins. From Homo sapiens (Human).
  10973..11065   +  ncRNA          G-CSF SLDE: Accession: RF00183 - G-CSF factor stem-loop destabilising element (SLDE)
>Addgene plasmid #82424 | pMCh-1478 | depositor full sequence | sequence record 156251 | pMCh-1478 sequence 11074 bps
CCTTGCACCCCTCACTCTGGCCTCAGCCGACTGCACAGCGGCCCCTGCATCCCCTTGGCTGTGAGGCCCC
TGGACAAGCAGAGGTGGCCAGAGCTGGGAGGCATGGCCCTGGGGTCCCACGAATTTGCTGGGGAATCTCG
TTTTTCTTCTTAAGACTTTTGGGACATGGTTTGACTCCCGAACATCACCGACGCGTCTCCTGTTTTTCTG
GGTGGCCTCGGGACACCTGCCCTGCCCCCACGAGGGTCAGGACTGTGACTCTTTTTAGGGCCAGGCAGGT
GCCTGGACATTTGCCTTGCTGGACGGGGACTGGGGATGTGGGAGGGAGCAGACAGGAGGAATCATGTCAG
GCCTGTGTGTGAAAGGAAGCTCCACTGTCACCCTCCACCTCTTCACCCCCCACTCACCAGTGTCCCCTCC
ACTGTCACATTGTAACTGAACTTCAGGATAATAAAGTGCTTGCCTCCAAAAAAAAAAAAAAAAAAAAAAA
AAAAAAAAAAAAAAAAAGAATTCACTGGCCGTCGTTTTACAACGTCGTGACTGGGAAAACCCTGGCGTTA
CCCAACTTAATCGCCTTGCAGCACATCCCCCTTTCGCCAGCTGGCGTAATAGCGAAGAGGCCCGCACCGA
TCGCCCTTCCCAACAGTTGCGCAGCCTGAATGGCGAATGGCGCCTGATGCGGTATTTTCTCCTTACGCAT
CTGTGCGGTATTTCACACCGCAAAACGTTAATATTTTGTTAAAATTCGGTCCACGCTGGTTTGCCCCAGC
AGGCGAAAATCCTGTTTGATGGTGGTTCCGAAATCGGCAAAATCCCTTATAAATCAAAAGAATAGCCCGA
GATAGGGT
[37 nt withheld, positions 849-885]
AAAGAACGTGGACTCCAACGTCAAAGG
[141 nt withheld, positions 913-1053]
G
[146 nt withheld, positions 1055-1200]
TGGTGCACTCTCAGTACAATCTGCTCTGATGCCGCATAGTTAAGCCAGCCCCGACACCCGCCAACACCCG
CTGACGCGCCCTGACGGGCTTGTCTGCTCCCGGCATCCGCTTACAGACAAGCTGTGACCGTCTCCGGGAG
CTGCATGTGTCAGAGGTTTTCACCGTCATCACCGAAACGCGCGAGACGAAAGGGCCTCGTGATACGCCTA
TTTTTATAGGTTAATGTCATGATAATAATGGTTTCTTAGACGTCAGGTGGCACTTTTCGGGGAAATGTGC
GCGGAACCCCTATTTGTTTATTTTTCTAAATACATTCAAATATGTATCCGCTCATGAGACAATAACCCTG
ATAAATGCTTCAATAATATTGAAAAAGGAAGAGTATGAGTATTCAACATTTCCGTGTCGCCCTTATTCCC
TTTTTTGCGGCATTTTGCCTTCCTGTTTTTGCTCACCCAGAAACGCTGGTGAAAGTAAAAGATGCTGAAG
ATCAGTTGGGTGCACGAGTGGGTTACATCGAACTGGATCTCAACAGCGGTAAGATCCTTGAGAGTTTTCG
CCCCGAAGAACGTTTTCCAATGATGAGCACTTTTAAAGTTCTGCTATGTGGCGCGGTATTATCCCGTATT
GACGCCGGGCAAGAGCAACTCGGTCGCCGCATACACTATTCTCAGAATGACTTGGTTGAGTACTCACCAG
TCACAGAAAAGCATCTTACGGATGGCATGACAGTAAGAGAATTATGCAGTGCTGCCATAACCATGAGTGA
TAACACTGCGGCCAACTTACTTCTGACAACGATCGGAGGACCGAAGGAGCTAACCGCTTTTTTGCACAAC
ATGGGGGATCATGTAACTCGCCTTGATCGTTGGGAACCGGAGCTGAATGAAGCCATACCAAACGACGAGC
GTGACACCACGATGCCTGTAGCAATGGCAACAACGTTGCGCAAACTATTAACTGGCGAACTACTTACTCT
AGCTTCCCGGCAACAATTAATAGACTGGATGGAGGCGGATAAAGTTGCAGGACCACTTCTGCGCTCGGCC
CTTCCGGCTGGCTGGTTTATTGCTGATAAATCTGGAGCCGGTGAGCGTGGGTCTCGCGGTATCATTGCAG
CACTGGGGCCAGATGGTAAGCCCTCCCGTATCGTAGTTATCTACACGACGGGGAGTCAGGCAACTATGGA
TGAACGAAATAGACAGATCGCTGAGATAGGTGCCTCACTGATTAAGCATTGGTAACTGTCAGACCAAGTT
TACTCATATATACTTTAGATTGATTTAAAACTTCATTTTTAATTTAAAAGGATCTAGGTGAAGATCCTTT
TTGATAATCTCATGACCAAAATCCCTTAACGTGAGTTTTCGTTCCACTGAGCGTCAGACCCCGTAGAAAA
GATCAAAGGATCTTCTTGAGATCCTTTTTTTCTGCGCGTAATCTGCTGCTTGCAAACAAAAAAACCACCG
CTACCAGCGGTGGTTTGTTTGCCGGATCAAGAGCTACCAACTCTTTTTCCGAAGGTAACTGGCTTCAGCA
GAGCGCAGATACCAAATACTGTCCTTCTAGTGTAGCCGTAGTTAGGCCACCACTTCAAGAACTCTGTAGC
ACCGCCTACATACCTCGCTCTGCTAATCCTGTTACCAGTGGCTGCTGCCAGTGGCGATAAGTCGTGTCTT
ACCGGGTTGGACTCAAGACGATAGTTACCGGATAAGGCGCAGCGGTCGGGCTGAACGGGGGGTTCGTGCA
CACAGCCCAGCTTGGAGCGAACGACCTACACCGAACTGAGATACCTACAGCGTGAGCATTGAGAAAGCGC
CACGCTTCCCGAAGGGAGAAAGGCGGACAGGTATCCGGTAAGCGGCAGGGTCGGAACAGGAGAGCGCACG
AGGGAGCTTCCAGGGGGAAACGCCTGGTATCTTTATAGTCCTGTCGGGTTTCGCCACCTCTGACTTGAGC
GTCGATTTTTGTGATGCTCGTCAGGGGGGCGGAGCCTATGGAAAAACGCCAGCAACGCGGCCTTTTTACG
GTTCCTGGCCTTTTGCTGGCCTTTTGCTCACATGTTCTTTCCTGCGTTATCCCCTGATTCTGTGGATAAC
CGTATTACCGCCTTTGAGTGAGCTGATACCGCTCGCCGCAGCCGAACGACCGAGCGCAGCGAGTCAGTGA
GCGAGGAAGCGGAAGAGCGCCCAATACGCAAACCGCCTCTCCCCGCGCGTTGGCCGATTCATTAATGCAG
CTGGCACGACAGGTTTCCCGACTGGAAAGCGGGCAGTGAGCGCAACGCAATTAATGTGAGTTAGCTCACT
CATTAGGCACCCCAGGCTTTACACTTTATGCTTCCGGCTCGTATGTTGTGTGGAATTGTGAGCGGATAAC
AATTTCACACAGGAAACAGCTATGACCATGATTACGCCAAGCTTAGGCTCCCCAGCAGGCAGAAGTATGC
AAAGCATGCATCTCAATTAGTCAGCAACCATAGTCCCGCCCCTAACTCCGCCCATCCCGCCCCTAACTCC
GCCCAGTTCCGCCCATTCTCCGCCCCATGGCTGACTAATTTTTTTTATTTATGCAGAGGCCGAGGCCGCC
TCGGCCTCTGAGCTATTCCAGAAGTAGTGAGGAGGCTTTTTTGGAGGCCTAGGCTTTTGCAAAAAGCTTT
GCAAAGATGGATAAAGTTTTAAACAGAGAGGAATCTTTGCAGCTAATGGACCTTCTAGGTCTTGAAAGGA
GTGCCTCGTGAGGCTCCGGTGCCCGTCAGTGGGCAGAGCGCACATCGCCCACAGTCCCCGAGAAGTTGGG
GGGAGGGGTCGGCAATTGAACCGGTGCCTAGAGAAGGTGGCGCGGGGTAAACTGGGAAAGTGATGTCGTG
TACTGGCTCCGCCTTTTTCCCGAGGGTGGGGGAGAACCGTATATAAGTGCAGTAGTCGCCGTGAACGTTC
TTTTTCGCAACGGGTTTGCCGCCAGAACACAGGTAAGTGCCGTGTGTGGTTCCCGCGGGCCTGGCCTCTT
TACGGGTTATGGCCCTTGCGTGCCTTGAATTACTTCCACCTGGCTGCAGTACGTGATTCTTGATCCCGAG
CTTCGGGTTGGAAGTGGGTGGGAGAGTTCGAGGCCTTGCGCTTAAGGAGCCCCTTCGCCTCGTGCTTGAG
TTGAGGCCTGGCCTGGGCGCTGGGGCCGCCGCGTGCGAATCTGGTGGCACCTTCGCGCCTGTCTCGCTGC
TTTCGATAAGTCTCTAGCCATTTAAAATTTTTGATGACCTGCTGCGACGCTTTTTTTCTGGCAAGATAGT
CTTGTAAATGCGGGCCAAGATCTGCACACTGGTATTTCGGTTTTTGGGGCCGCGGGCGGCGACGGGGCCC
GTGCGTCCCAGCGCACATGTTCGGCGAGGCGGGGCCTGCGAGCGCGGCCACCGAGAATCGGACGGGGGTA
GTCTCAAGCTGGCCGGCCTGCTCTGGTGCCTGGCCTCGCGCCGCCGTGTATCGCCCCGCCCTGGGCGGCA
AGGCTGGCCCGGTCGGCACCAGTTGCGTGAGCGGAAAGATGGCCGCTTCCCGGCCCTGCTGCAGGGAGCT
CAAAATGGAGGACGCGGCGCTCGGGAGAGCGGGCGGGTGAGTCACCCACACAAAGGAAAAGGGCCTTTCC
GTCCTCAGCCGTCGCTTCATGTGACTCCACGGAGTACCGGGCGCCGTCCAGGCACCTCGATTAGTTCTCG
AGCTTTTGGAGTACGTCGTCTTTAGGTTGGGGGGAGGGGTTTTATGCGATGGAGTTTCCCCACACTGAGT
GGGTGGAGACTGAAGTTAGGCCAGCTTGGCACTTGATGTAATTCTCCTTGGAATTTGCCCTTTTTGAGTT
TGGATCTTGGTTCATTCTCAAGCCTCAGACAGTGGTTCAAAGTTTTTTTCTTCCATTTCAGGTGTCGTGA
GGAATTCTCTAGAGATCCCTCGACCTCGAGATCCATTGTGCTGGATCTACAATGGCCCCTATACTAGGTT
ATTGGAAAATTAAGGGCCTTGTGCAACCCACTCGACTTCTTTTGGAATATCTTGAAGAAAAATATGAAGA
GCATTTGTATGAGCGCGATGAAGGTGATAAATGGCGAAACAAAAAGTTTGAATTGGGTTTGGAGTTTCCC
AATCTTCCTTATTATATTGATGGTGATGTTAAATTAACACAGTCTATGGCCATCATACGTTATATAGCTG
ACAAGCACAACATGTTGGGTGGTTGTCCAAAAGAGCGTGCAGAGATTTCAATGCTTGAAGGAGCGGTTTT
GGATATTAGATACGGTGTTTCGAGAATTGCATATAGTAAAGACTTTGAAACTCTCAAAGTTGATTTTCTT
AGCAAGCTACCTGAAATGCTGAAAATGTTCGAAGATCGTTTATGTCATAAAACATATTTAAATGGTGATC
ATGTAACCCATCCTGACTTCATGTTGTATGACGCTCTTGATGTTGTTTTATACATGGACCCAATGTGCCT
GGATGCGTTCCCAAAATTAGTTTGTTTTAAAAAACGTATTGAAGCTATCCCACAAATTGATAAGTACTTG
AAATCCAGCAAGTATATAGCATGGCCTTTGCAGGGCTGGCAAGCCACGTTTGGTGGTGGCGACCATCCTC
CAAAATCGGATCTGGTTCCGCGTGGATCTCCTGCAGGCATGCCTAAGGATGACAAGAAGGAATTCCTCAA
GTCATTGGGCGTTGACACCCTGTCCTCTGAAAACGACATCAAGAGAGCCTATAAGAAAATAGCACTCCAG
TGTCACCCTGATAAGAACCCCAGCGACACGTCCGCCAGAAAACAATTCGAGGAGGTCTCTAAAGCATTCG
AGTACCTCGTCCACGACGGGATCAATGACAGCCTGAAAGATTACGATAAGGTTTTCTTTGATTTCCTCCG
GGACATATTGTTCGGCAGCGATGGTGCTTCAGACTTCTTTACCTATTTTTGTGGTTCCAAGCAGCACAGC
TGTATCTCCACAGACACCGACCCTGATTTTAGATATCAGGATGACGACGAGGAGGAGGACATTGATGGGG
AACAGGAGCTGGAAAGCCTCCTGGAGATCGTCAAGAACCGCCGGAAGCGCGGGAAGCCCGTACCCGATGA
GTTTCACGAGGAGAAACTGCAGGAGCTGAAGACTCGACTGTCTCAGCACAAAGAGGACATGAAAAAGGAT
GGGAGCAAGAAACAGGCTGTTAAGAAGGGGAAAGCTGTCAGCGTCCCTGTGGCAAAACCCAAGCCAAAGA
GCAAAAAGCAGCTCCTTGCTGAACAACGGCGGCGGGCTAAAGAAATGGAGCAGATAGCCATGGAACTGGA
GGAGAAAAGAAAAGAAGAAGAAGAAAAGGAGAAGCAACGCAAACAGCTGGAAGTAGAGAAACAGAAACGC
CTTGAGGAGGAGCGCATCAGGTCACAGAACGAGGAGCGAAAACGGCGGGAGCGAGAGCAAAAAGAACGGG
AGAAGCAGCAGAAACTGGATATGGAGAAAGAGGAGCGCCGCCGGCGCCAGCAGGAGGAGGAGAAGAAAAG
ACGAGAGGAGGAAGAGAAGAGAAAAAAAGTCGAGAAAGAGAAGCAGGAAAGGGAGAAGGCCGCAAAAAAA
GCTGCCCTCCAGGCTGCGAAGGAGAAAGAAGAACAGGCGAAGGCTGCATCTAAAAATCAGAATATTAAAA
GACAGCAGCAACAACAGCGAACTGATCAACAGCAGTATCCTAGGGAAATACCTCCTAGGTTTCAGAAAAT
GAAAAGACAGCAACAACAGCAGCAGCTGCAGACTCCAAACTTGCCACCTCCAGCCCCAACCGGCTCTCCG
GCTCAGCTTAACAAGTTCCAGTCAAAACCTCAGCAACAGCCTGTTGGCAAGAAGAAGGATCCTAACCGCT
TCGCTAGCAAGGAGTACGCTGACCTCGTTGACGAGGTGGACGATGCGGGCTGGAACAAGGGATCTCAGTG
TAAAGGCTCTGGATGGGAAGGGACTAGCGAGGATTGGGAGGAGAACATCGCCGAAAAGTGGGGCGCAGAT
AGGCAGTGGGGGAGCAAGGAAGGGTCCAGTAACCAACTCGTTGTGGACCGCACAGATGGCGATAGCTGGC
CCACCGTGGGCAGTAAGTCTGCTATTGGAGATAAGCCCAATTCTTCCCTTGAGAACAGTAACAGCAAAAA
CAGCAGTGAGACCGTGCCTGTGGGGACAATCGGCAGCAAACCTCCAAGCAGCAATTGGAACAGTAACAGG
AACAGCGGAGGACTCCCACTGTCCGAGAATTGGGATACAACCTGTGACGAGAGCATCGATCGCGCTCTGG
ACGCCACTGAATCTAAAGGATCAGTGGGGCCTGGGGGAGTCAATTGGGTTGGCATGGGTACAGGCGGATT
GGGCGGGATCATTGGAACCCCTTTGGGTTGGGAGCCTAGCAAAGAGAACCGCGATATTGATAAGACCGCC
TCTAAAAGCGGCTGGTGCGGGGAACAGAACTCTACTGTCGATAGCTGGAATAAGACTCCAGGTAAGGGCC
CGAAAACACAGGTGTTCGGTGGATCAGCCCCCACATGGGGGGGAACACCGGCAGACTCTTCTTCCGCCTG
GGTGGAGACTAGCGGGACTGAGACCAATAAACCCAACTCCTCCGGCTGGAATAGCAAGGTCAGCAGCGGC
CTGAGTCAGGGAAACTCTAGTAGCATGGCCTCTGTAGATAGTACCGACAATAAACCAACAGACAATAAAC
CAGCTCCATCAGGCTGGGGCGAAGCCGGCCCATCATGGGCTGTGCAGGCTTCCGTTACCGGAACAGCATG
CTGGGACACCGCCACTACCACATCCCCTAAAAAGCCTCTGGATTCCAAAGATAGCAAGCTGAGCCACGAT
AAGGTGTCCGGGTGGCTCGAGACATCCGTGACCTCCACTAGCGTGACTGCAGATTGGAACGGCGATAGCA
ATGCTGACCAGGAGGACTACTACGAAGAGGCGTGGGACGGGTGGACAACTGCATCCTCCAAGCGAAACAA
GGCCCCGAAGCCGGCACCCACAAATGACTCCAATGCATGGATGTCCAGGAGCCTTAAACAGCTTCTGGAC
ATGGGATTTAAACAAGAGGACGCTGAGAAAGCGCTGCGCGCCAATCACATGAACATCGAGAGCGCGATTT
CTGACCTGCTGAGCCTTACAGCCTCCCAGATCGAGGAAGCCTCCCGAGCTAGTTCTGCTAACACCGGTGA
GCCTGACCCGGCAGAAGCCTGTAGGATGCAGCAGCAGAATACTACTACATCTAAGCCAAACCGAAAACAA
AGGCGCAAGACCCAGCAGCAGTTGCAGCAACAGCAGGCCTCTCAGGCCAAGCAGGAGTCCAAGCAAACCG
ATATCTACGATGCTAATAGTCAGTCAGGGTCTTCTGACTCTACAGTTAAGGATCCCAAATCTGAGTCCAA
TAAAGATAAAGAAGGCCAGGCCGCCGAGGGCCAGAGTAATAAGCCTTCTAATCAGGGGGCTAGCGACGGG
AAAGGGAACGCCTCAAAAACCACAGAAAATTCTCCACACCTCTCACCGGGTAAGTCCAATGCAGGTCAGA
AACGAGCCACAACTGGCCTCATCCAGACGCCTGCATTGGGGACCCCGACCCCAATGAGAACTCCGATGAC
ACATCCTTTGTTGCACCAGCAGTTTCTGCATCAGGTGCAGCTCCACCAGCTGAGGATGGCCCAGGGAGGT
CTCCTTCAACCTCCCATAAACCCCCAGCAAGTAGCTTTGTTGCAGCAGATGGCTCAGCTTCAGATGGTCC
AGCATCGCATCGCCCAGCAGCAACTGACCCAGAAGCACAACATCCAGGCACAACAGCAGCTGTATCAACA
GCAGCAACAGATTGCACTCATGATGGGGCAGCTGCAGCAGCAAGTGATGCAGCAGCACAATCATCAGATA
GCCGGTTCCCGGTTCCCCAGCCCCGGCTTTCAGCAGAGCACCCTTCCTCCTCAAAGCAGTTCCGCCCAGC
CTGGTACTCCACCTCAGAACGCCAAGAATTCCACCAAAGCCACTTCTACTGAGCCTAGTCAATCAAAACC
TGAGGAACCCCCCAAGGTGTCCACCGCAGATAAGCCTGTGACCACAGTTGCCAGCGGAGAGCGAATAACT
CAGCAGAGCCCTGCCCCACAGTCCAGGCTGACCCAGTGGAAACAACCACTCCTCCCTGATCCCGAGACCT
CTCATGGCGAAACATGGGGCATGCCCAAGATTGAGCAGATGTCTCTGCTGTCAGGACCTGTAGTGAGCTC
CAGCCTGGAACAGCAGCATGGGGCTCCCAACCTTTCTCCACAGGCAAATAGGATTGCCGATCCCGTGAGC
TCACGGTGGGGCGTTGACGCCTCTCTTAAGCTCAGCGCCGACCCTCCAGAGTTCAAGCCCGGAGTCCCCT
GGCGCCCTCGGGGGGAGGGGGAAGAAAAGTCTGGTTCATCTGGAAGTAGTATGGAATCATCCCCTCAGGG
CATGCCTGCCAGTGGCAAGACTCAGATAACAGACAACCCAAACAAGCAGCCGGGCTTTCCAGGCGGGTTT
AGCAGCGCTAGCCAGTTCCCGTACTCTATAGCCAGCAGTCCCTGGCAGAACACTGAACCCACAGATAGCC
TGAACAAGACCCAGGCGAACCCCAGTAGTATCAGACCACCTCCAGGGCTCAATACATCTACTAGTAGCGG
CCTCCCCGATACCCCCTCTGTCGAAGAGAGACCTGCATGGATGAAAAATCTCATGGATGGGGGGACCCAG
CAGAGCTTTGCCCAGGGACCTAATCCTGGGAACTTTCAGCTGGGACTGCGGTTGGGCTTCTCCGCCAGCG
GCAATTCCTGGAGTACCCAGGACGGGATGTCTGTTTCCGGACTGACTCCTAATAGCCAACCGTGGGCTGC
CCCAGGCGGACCTAGTTCTTCCTCCACACCATCCTCTGACCCCTCTGCCGAGGCCGCCAGCTCCACCGCC
AATGCCGTAACAAGTGCTGAACAGCTTAAACCTCAGGATGAAGGGATCTCAAGTTGGTCCACCAACCAGC
CAATTCCGTCTGCGGAGGAGAAACAACAGCAGCCACCTGTGGCCCAAGGACCTAGGATGGGATCCGGTCG
CGGCGGAGCCAACCCAATGAGTACTTGGCTGGTGTTGCGGAATCTGTCCCCACGGGCAGATCCGACCGCA
ATGAGGGCTGTGTGCCAGCAGTACGGCCCACTCCTCACCTTTACTCTGAACCTTAGGCACGGAAACAGCT
TGATCAGATACTCTAATAAGGATCAAGCCGCCTCAGCACGGAACAACCTCAACGGGATGATGGTGAAAGG
TATGCAGCTTATCGCCGACTTTGCGACGGATAGCGATATTGGGGGGTTTTTTGAGCAGACACCCGACTGG
TCCAACAACCCAATGCCACCCAACCCTAGCTTCGGCAACCCTTGGTCCTTCGGAACAGTTGATCCTAATC
GACCTCTCGGATCCACTCAAGGACTGGAGAAAACGCCGCAAGGCCCCCCACCTCAAATGCCTGCAATGGT
TCCGCCGGGCATGCAATGGGGAAGTAGTTCTCAGCTCCCCGCTCAACTCTGGGGCAACTCCCATCCTGGT
GCCGCCACAGGCTTCCCGTCTCAGGTGCCATCCATGTGGTCTTTCAGCGGAGGAGCCCCTCGCGATGTCG
AACCCCAATCCGGAACAAATGAGAATGGGTTGGTCTCTCCATCCATGACTACGTTTCTGCCTCCCGGGTT
GCTGAACGGTGGTGAGAGTGTCTAAGGCGGCCGCGACTCTAGAGTGAGGGTCCCCACCTGGGACCCTTGA
GAGTATCAGGTCTCCCACGTGGGAGACAAGAAATCCCTGTTTAATATTTAAACAGCAGTGTTCCCCATCT
GGGT
