>Addgene plasmid #82424 | pMCh-1478 | addgene partial sequence | sequence record 158862 | pGEX5 5'-GGGCTGGCAAGCCACGTTTGGTG-3'
CGCGTGGATCTCCTGCAGGCATGCCTAAGGATGACAAGAAGGAATTCCTCAAGTCATTGGGCGTTGACAC
CCTGTCCTCTGAAAACGACATCAAGAGAGCCTATAAGAAAATAGCACTCCAGTGTCACCCTGATAAGAAC
CCCAGCGACACGTCCGCCAGAAAACAATTCGAGGAGGTCTCTAAAGCATTCGAGTACCTCGTCCACGACG
GGATCAATGACAGCCTGAAAGATTACGATAAGGTTTTCTTTGATTTCCTCCGGGACATATTGTTCGGCAG
CGATGGTGCTTCAGACTTCTTTACCTATTTTTGTGGTTCCAAGCAGCACAGCTGTATCTCCACAGACACC
GACCCTGATTTTAGATATCAGGATGACGACGAGGAGGAGGACATTGATGGGGAACAGGAGCTGGAAAGCC
TCCTGGAGATCGTCAAGAACCGCCGGAAGCGCGGGAAGCCCGTACCCGATGAGTTTCACGAGGAGAAACT
GCAGGAGCTGAAGACTCGACTGTCTCAGCACAAAGAGGACATGAAAAAGGATGGGAGCAAGAAACAGGCT
GTTAAGAAGGGGAAAGCTGTCAGCGTCCCTGTGGCAAAACCCAAGCCAAAGAGCAAAAAGCAGCTCCTTG
CTGAACAACGGCGGCGGGCTAAAGAAATGGAGCAGATAGCCATGGAACTGGAGGAGAAAAGAAAAGAAGA
AGAAGAAAAGGAGAAGCAACGCAA
