>Addgene plasmid #82424 | pMCh-1478 | addgene partial sequence | sequence record 158863 | G-CSF-R 5'-GATGGGGAACACTGCTGTTTA-3'
CACGTGGGAGACCTGATACTCTCAAGGGTCCCAGGTGGGGACCCTCACTCTAGAGTCGCGGCCGCCTTAG
ACACTCTCACCACCGTTCAGCAACCCGGGAGGCAGAAACGTAGTCATGGATGGAGAGACCAACCCATTCT
CATTTGTTCCGGATTGGGGTTCGACATCGCGAGGGGCTCCTCCGCTGAAAGACCACATGGATGGCACCTG
AGACGGGAAGCCTGTGGCGGCACCAGGATGGGAGTTGCCCCAGAGTTGAGCGGGGAGCTGAGAACTACTT
CCCCATTGCATGCCCGGCGGAACCATTGCAGGCATTTGAGGTGGGGGGCCTTGCGGCGTTTTCTCCAGTC
CTTGAGTGGATCCGAGAGGTCGATTAGGATCAACTGTTCCGAAGGACCAAGGGTTGCCGAAGCTAGGGTT
GGGTGGCATTGGGTTGTTGGACCAGTCGGGTGTCTGCTCAAAAAACCCCCCAATATCGCTATCCGTCGCA
AAGTCGGCGATAAGCTGCATACCTTTCACCATCATCCCGTTGAGGTTGTTCCGTGCTGAGGCGGCTTGAT
CCTTATTAGAGTATCTGATCAAGCTGTTTCCGTGCCTAAGGTTCAGAGTAAAGGTGAGGAGTGGGCCGTA
CTGCTGGCACACAGCCCTCATTGCGGTCGGATCTGCCCGTGGGGACAGATTCCGCAACACCAGCCAAGTA
CTCATTGGGTTGGCTCCGCCGCGACCGGATCCCATCCTAGGTCCTTGGGCCACAGGTGGCTGCTGTTGTT
TCTCCTCCGCAGACGGAATTGGCTGGTTGGTGGACCAACTTGAGATCCCTTCATCCTGAGGTTTAAGCTG
TTCAGCACTTGTTACGGCATTGGCGGTGGAGCTGGCGGC
